Addgene plasmid #166462: mEGFP-N1 YAPS127A- L308E
Purpose: Expresses fusion of mEGFP and YAPS127A- L308E
Depositing lab: Shuguo Sun. Depositing organization: Huazhong University of Science & Technology. Publication: Interferon-gamma induces tumor resistance to anti-PD-1 immunotherapy by promoting YAP phase separation. Yu M, Peng Z, Qin M, Liu Y, Wang J, Zhang C, Lin J, Dong T, Wang L, Li S, Yang Y, Xu S, Guo W, Zhang X, Shi M, Peng H, Luo X, Zhang H, Zhang L, Li Y, Yang XP, Sun S. Mol Cell. 2021 Feb 13. pii: S1097-2765(21)00010-1. doi: 10.1016/j.molcel.2021.01.010. PubMed 33606996.
Backbone
  Vector backbone: mEGFP-N1
  Vector type: Mammalian Expression
Growth in bacteria
  Bacterial resistance: Kanamycin, 50 μg/mL
  Growth temperature: 37°C
  Growth strain: DH5alpha
  Copy number: High Copy
Gene/Insert
  Gene/Insert name: mEGFP, YAPS127A- L308E
  Species: H. sapiens (human)
  Mutation: YAPS127A- L308E
  Entrez Gene: YAP1 (a.k.a. COB1, YAP, YAP-1, YAP2, YAP65, YKI)
  Cloning method: Gibson Cloning
Terms and licenses: Academic/Nonprofit Terms; Industry Terms: Not Available to Industry
How to cite: mEGFP-N1 YAPS127A- L308E was a gift from Shuguo Sun (Addgene plasmid # 166462 ; http://n2t.net/addgene:166462 ; RRID:Addgene_166462)
