[The description below was written by a language model from this plasmid's Addgene catalogue record and pLannotate feature annotations shown in this document.]
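Description:
mEGFP-N1 YAPS127A- L308E is a mammalian expression plasmid of about 6.2 kb built on the mEGFP-N1 backbone. It produces human YAP1 carrying two point mutations, fused at its C-terminus to monomeric EGFP. The CMV immediate early enhancer and promoter drive transcription. They are followed by a remnant of the multiple cloning site, then the YAP1 coding sequence, then, after a short linker, the mEGFP coding sequence (EGFP with the monomerizing A206K change), and transcripts end at an SV40 polyadenylation signal. The insert was assembled by Gibson cloning. The small large T antigen, ble and bGH poly(A) fragments called by the annotation software appear to be short partial matches in backbone sequence, not functional elements.

The plasmid replicates at high copy in E. coli from a ColE1/pUC-type origin, and it also carries an f1 phage origin. A single NeoR/KanR cassette is preceded by both a bacterial (bla) promoter and the SV40 early promoter and is terminated by the HSV TK poly(A) signal. This arrangement gives kanamycin resistance in bacteria and allows G418 selection of transfected mammalian cells.

S127A is generally known to remove a LATS kinase phosphorylation site that promotes cytoplasmic retention of YAP, so it is widely used as a constitutively active, nuclear-prone variant. The record does not explain the functional rationale for L308E. The associated publication concerns interferon-gamma-induced YAP phase separation and tumor resistance to anti-PD-1 immunotherapy, so the construct is probably used for live imaging of the localization and condensate behaviour of this YAP mutant in transfected cells.
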