Features (pLannotate 1.2.2; 16 found; start..end, strand, type, name):
      1..304     +  enhancer       CMV enhancer: human cytomegalovirus immediate early enhancer
    305..508     +  promoter       CMV promoter: human cytomegalovirus (CMV) immediate early promoter
    531..574     +  misc_feature   MCS (fragment): multiple cloning site
    575..2038    +  CDS            YAP1: YAP1_HUMAN - Also known as YAP65. Experimental evidence at protein level: Swiss-Prot protein existence level 1. [Isoform 3]: Activates the C-terminal fragment (CTF) of ERBB4 (isoform 3). From Homo sapiens (Human).
   2069..2788    +  CDS            mEGFP: enhanced GFP with monomerizing A206K mutation (Zacharias et al., 2002) mammalian codon-optimized
   2805..2888    +  CDS            large T antigen (fragment): large T antigen from SV40 (simian virus 40)
   2911..3032    +  polyA_signal   SV40 poly(A) signal: SV40 polyadenylation signal
   3066..3494    -  rep_origin     f1 ori (sequence partly withheld): f1 bacteriophage origin of replication; arrow indicates direction of (+) strand synthesis
   3521..3625    +  promoter       AmpR promoter: bla
   3627..3984    +  promoter       SV40 promoter: SV40 enhancer and early promoter
   4019..4813    +  CDS            NeoR/KanR: aminoglycoside phosphotransferase from Tn5; aph(3')-II (or nptII); confers resistance to neomycin, kanamycin, and G418 (Geneticin®)
   4834..4986    +  CDS            ble (fragment): BLE_KLEPN - Experimental evidence at protein level: Swiss-Prot protein existence level 1. Binding protein with a strong affinity to the bleomycin family of antibiotics. Binds to CL990; an antimitotic-antibiotic compound. From Klebsiella pneumoniae.
   5045..5092    +  polyA_signal   HSV TK poly(A) signal: herpes simplex virus thymidine kinase polyadenylation signal (Cole and Stacy, 1985)
   5183..5199    -  polyA_signal   bGH poly(A) signal (fragment): bovine growth hormone polyadenylation signal
   5421..6009    +  rep_origin     ori: high-copy-number ColE1/pMB1/pBR322/pUC origin of replication
   6124..6183    +  enhancer       CMV enhancer (fragment): human cytomegalovirus immediate early enhancer
>Addgene plasmid #166462 | mEGFP-N1 YAPS127A- L308E | addgene full sequence | sequence record 330044 | Addgene NGS Result
CGTTACATAACTTACGGTAAATGGCCCGCCTGGCTGACCGCCCAACGACCCCCGCCCATTGACGTCAATA
ATGACGTATGTTCCCATAGTAACGCCAATAGGGACTTTCCATTGACGTCAATGGGTGGAGTATTTACGGT
AAACTGCCCACTTGGCAGTACATCAAGTGTATCATATGCCAAGTACGCCCCCTATTGACGTCAATGACGG
TAAATGGCCCGCCTGGCATTATGCCCAGTACATGACCTTATGGGACTTTCCTACTTGGCAGTACATCTAC
GTATTAGTCATCGCTATTACCATGGTGATGCGGTTTTGGCAGTACATCAATGGGCGTGGATAGCGGTTTG
ACTCACGGGGATTTCCAAGTCTCCACCCCATTGACGTCAATGGGAGTTTGTTTTGGCACCAAAATCAACG
GGACTTTCCAAAATGTCGTAACAACTCCGCCCCATTGACGCAAATGGGCGGTAGGCGTGTACGGTGGGAG
GTCTATATAAGCAGAGCTGGTTTAGTGAACCGTCAGATCCGCTAGCGCTACCGGACTCAGATCTCGAGCT
CAAGCTTCGAATTCATGGACCCCGGGCAGCAGCCGCCGCCTCAACCGGCCCCCCAGGGCCAAGGGCAGCC
GCCTTCGCAGCCCCCGCAGGGGCAGGGCCCGCCGTCCGGACCCGGGCAACCGGCACCCGCGGCGACCCAG
GCGGCGCCGCAGGCACCCCCCGCCGGGCATCAGATCGTGCACGTCCGCGGGGACTCGGAGACCGACCTGG
AGGCGCTCTTCAACGCCGTCATGAACCCCAAGACGGCCAACGTGCCCCAGACCGTGCCCATGAGGCTCCG
GAAGCTGCCCGACTCCTTCTTCAAGCCGCCGGAGCCCAAATCCCACTCCCGACAGGCCAGTACTGATGCA
GGCACTGCAGGAGCCCTGACTCCACAGCATGTTCGAGCTCATGCCTCTCCAGCTTCTCTGCAGTTGGGAG
CTGTTTCTCCTGGGACACTGACCCCCACTGGAGTAGTCTCTGGCCCAGCAGCTACACCCACAGCTCAGCA
TCTTCGACAGTCTTCTTTTGAGATACCTGATGATGTACCTCTGCCAGCAGGTTGGGAGATGGCAAAGACA
TCTTCTGGTCAGAGATACTTCTTAAATCACATCGATCAGACAACAACATGGCAGGACCCCAGGAAGGCCA
TGCTGTCCCAGATGAACGTCACAGCCCCCACCAGTCCACCAGTGCAGCAGAATATGATGAACTCGGCTTC
AGGTCCTCTTCCTGATGGATGGGAACAAGCCATGACTCAGGATGGAGAAATTTACTATATAAACCATAAG
AACAAGACCACCTCTTGGCTAGACCCAAGGCTTGACCCTCGTTTTGCCATGAACCAGAGAATCAGTCAGA
GTGCTCCAGTGAAACAGCCACCACCCCTGGCTCCCCAGAGCCCACAGGGAGGCGTCATGGGTGGCAGCAA
CTCCAACCAGCAGCAACAGATGCGAGAGCAGCAACTGCAGATGGAGAAGGAGAGGCTGCGGCTGAAACAG
CAAGAACTGCTTCGGCAGGAGTTAGCCCTGCGTAGCCAGTTACCAACACTGGAGCAGGATGGTGGGACTC
AAAATCCAGTGTCTTCTCCCGGGATGTCTCAGGAATTGAGAACAATGACGACCAATAGCTCAGATCCTTT
CCTTAACAGTGGCACCTATCACTCTCGAGATGAGAGTACAGACAGTGGACTAAGCATGAGCAGCTACAGT
GTCCCTCGAACCCCAGATGACTTCCTGAACAGTGTGGATGAGATGGATACAGGTGATACTATCAACCAAA
GCACCCTGCCCTCACAGCAGAACCGTTTCCCAGACTACCTTGAAGCCATTCCTGGGACAAATGTGGACCT
TGGAACACTGGAAGGAGATGGAATGAACATAGAAGGAGAGGAGCTGATGCCAAGTCTGCAGGAAGCTTTG
AGTTCTGACATCCTTAATGACATGGAGTCTGTTTTGGCTGCCACCAAGCTAGATAAAGAAAGCTTTCTTA
CATGGTTAGGTGGAGGCGGGTCTCCACCGGTCGCCACCATGGTGAGCAAGGGCGAGGAGCTGTTCACCGG
GGTGGTGCCCATCCTGGTCGAGCTGGACGGCGACGTAAACGGCCACAAGTTCAGCGTGTCCGGCGAGGGC
GAGGGCGATGCCACCTACGGCAAGCTGACCCTGAAGTTCATCTGCACCACCGGCAAGCTGCCCGTGCCCT
GGCCCACCCTCGTGACCACCCTGACCTACGGCGTGCAGTGCTTCAGCCGCTACCCCGACCACATGAAGCA
GCACGACTTCTTCAAGTCCGCCATGCCCGAAGGCTACGTCCAGGAGCGCACCATCTTCTTCAAGGACGAC
GGCAACTACAAGACCCGCGCCGAGGTGAAGTTCGAGGGCGACACCCTGGTGAACCGCATCGAGCTGAAGG
GCATCGACTTCAAGGAGGACGGCAACATCCTGGGGCACAAGCTGGAGTACAACTACAACAGCCACAACGT
CTATATCATGGCCGACAAGCAGAAGAACGGCATCAAGGTGAACTTCAAGATCCGCCACAACATCGAGGAC
GGCAGCGTGCAGCTCGCCGACCACTACCAGCAGAACACCCCCATCGGCGACGGCCCCGTGCTGCTGCCCG
ACAACCACTACCTGAGCACCCAGTCCAAGCTGAGCAAAGACCCCAACGAGAAGCGCGATCACATGGTCCT
GCTGGAGTTCGTGACCGCCGCCGGGATCACTCTCGGCATGGACGAGCTGTACAAGTAAAGCGGCCGCGAC
TCTAGATCATAATCAGCCATACCACATTTGTAGAGGTTTTACTTGCTTTAAAAAACCTCCCACACCTCCC
CCTGAACCTGAAACATAAAATGAATGCAATTGTTGTTGTTAACTTGTTTATTGCAGCTTATAATGGTTAC
AAATAAAGCAATAGCATCACAAATTTCACAAATAAAGCATTTTTTTCACTGCATTCTAGTTGTGGTTTGT
CCAAACTCATCAATGTATCTTAAGGCGTAAATTGTAAGCGTTAATATTTTGTTAAAATTCGCGTTAAATT
TTTGTTAAATCAGCTCATTTTTTAACCAATAGGCCGAAATCGGCAAAATCCCTTATAAATCAAAAGAATA
GACCGAGATAGGGT
[37 nt withheld, positions 3165-3201]
AAAGAACGTGGACTCCAACGTCAAAGG
[49 nt withheld, positions 3229-3277]
T
[91 nt withheld, positions 3279-3369]
G
[124 nt withheld, positions 3371-3494]
CAGGTGGCACTTTTCGGGGAAATGTGCGCGGAACCCCTATTTGTTTATTTTTCTAAATACATTCAAATAT
GTATCCGCTCATGAGACAATAACCCTGATAAATGCTTCAATAATATTGAAAAAGGAAGAGTCCTGAGGCG
GAAAGAACCAGCTGTGGAATGTGTGTCAGTTAGGGTGTGGAAAGTCCCCAGGCTCCCCAGCAGGCAGAAG
TATGCAAAGCATGCATCTCAATTAGTCAGCAACCAGGTGTGGAAAGTCCCCAGGCTCCCCAGCAGGCAGA
AGTATGCAAAGCATGCATCTCAATTAGTCAGCAACCATAGTCCCGCCCCTAACTCCGCCCATCCCGCCCC
TAACTCCGCCCAGTTCCGCCCATTCTCCGCCCCATGGCTGACTAATTTTTTTTATTTATGCAGAGGCCGA
GGCCGCCTCGGCCTCTGAGCTATTCCAGAAGTAGTGAGGAGGCTTTTTTGGAGGCCTAGGCTTTTGCAAA
GATCGATCAAGAGACAGGATGAGGATCGTTTCGCATGATTGAACAAGATGGATTGCACGCAGGTTCTCCG
GCCGCTTGGGTGGAGAGGCTATTCGGCTATGACTGGGCACAACAGACAATCGGCTGCTCTGATGCCGCCG
TGTTCCGGCTGTCAGCGCAGGGGCGCCCGGTTCTTTTTGTCAAGACCGACCTGTCCGGTGCCCTGAATGA
ACTGCAAGACGAGGCAGCGCGGCTATCGTGGCTGGCCACGACGGGCGTTCCTTGCGCAGCTGTGCTCGAC
GTTGTCACTGAAGCGGGAAGGGACTGGCTGCTATTGGGCGAAGTGCCGGGGCAGGATCTCCTGTCATCTC
ACCTTGCTCCTGCCGAGAAAGTATCCATCATGGCTGATGCAATGCGGCGGCTGCATACGCTTGATCCGGC
TACCTGCCCATTCGACCACCAAGCGAAACATCGCATCGAGCGAGCACGTACTCGGATGGAAGCCGGTCTT
GTCGATCAGGATGATCTGGACGAAGAGCATCAGGGGCTCGCGCCAGCCGAACTGTTCGCCAGGCTCAAGG
CGAGCATGCCCGACGGCGAGGATCTCGTCGTGACCCATGGCGATGCCTGCTTGCCGAATATCATGGTGGA
AAATGGCCGCTTTTCTGGATTCATCGACTGTGGCCGGCTGGGTGTGGCGGACCGCTATCAGGACATAGCG
TTGGCTACCCGTGATATTGCTGAAGAGCTTGGCGGCGAATGGGCTGACCGCTTCCTCGTGCTTTACGGTA
TCGCCGCTCCCGATTCGCAGCGCATCGCCTTCTATCGCCTTCTTGACGAGTTCTTCTGAGCGGGACTCTG
GGGTTCGAAATGACCGACCAAGCGACGCCCAACCTGCCATCACGAGATTTCGATTCCACCGCCGCCTTCT
ATGAAAGGTTGGGCTTCGGAATCGTTTTCCGGGACGCCGGCTGGATGATCCTCCAGCGCGGGGATCTCAT
GCTGGAGTTCTTCGCCCACCCTAGGGGGAGGCTAACTGAAACACGGAAGGAGACAATACCGGAAGGAACC
CGCGCTATGACGGCAATAAAAAGACAGAATAAAACGCACGGTGTTGGGTCGTTTGTTCATAAACGCGGGG
TTCGGTCCCAGGGCTGGCACTCTGTCGATACCCCACCGAGACCCCATTGGGGCCAATACGCCCGCGTTTC
TTCCTTTTCCCCACCCCACCCCCCAAGTTCGGGTGAAGGCCCAGGGCTCGCAGCCAACGTCGGGGCGGCA
GGCCCTGCCATAGCCTCAGGTTACTCATATATACTTTAGATTGATTTAAAACTTCATTTTTAATTTAAAA
GGATCTAGGTGAAGATCCTTTTTGATAATCTCATGACCAAAATCCCTTAACGTGAGTTTTCGTTCCACTG
AGCGTCAGACCCCGTAGAAAAGATCAAAGGATCTTCTTGAGATCCTTTTTTTCTGCGCGTAATCTGCTGC
TTGCAAACAAAAAAACCACCGCTACCAGCGGTGGTTTGTTTGCCGGATCAAGAGCTACCAACTCTTTTTC
CGAAGGTAACTGGCTTCAGCAGAGCGCAGATACCAAATACTGTTCTTCTAGTGTAGCCGTAGTTAGGCCA
CCACTTCAAGAACTCTGTAGCACCGCCTACATACCTCGCTCTGCTAATCCTGTTACCAGTGGCTGCTGCC
AGTGGCGATAAGTCGTGTCTTACCGGGTTGGACTCAAGACGATAGTTACCGGATAAGGCGCAGCGGTCGG
GCTGAACGGGGGGTTCGTGCACACAGCCCAGCTTGGAGCGAACGACCTACACCGAACTGAGATACCTACA
GCGTGAGCTATGAGAAAGCGCCACGCTTCCCGAAGGGAGAAAGGCGGACAGGTATCCGGTAAGCGGCAGG
GTCGGAACAGGAGAGCGCACGAGGGAGCTTCCAGGGGGAAACGCCTGGTATCTTTATAGTCCTGTCGGGT
TTCGCCACCTCTGACTTGAGCGTCGATTTTTGTGATGCTCGTCAGGGGGGCGGAGCCTATGGAAAAACGC
CAGCAACGCGGCCTTTTTACGGTTCCTGGCCTTTTGCTGGCCTTTTGCTCACATGTTCTTTCCTGCGTTA
TCCCCTGATTCTGTGGATAACCGTATTACCGCCATGCATTAGTTATTAATAGTAATCAATTACGGGGTCA
TTAGTTCATAGCCCATATATGGAGTTCCG
